Addgene plasmid #239102: P532_POU4F2-p2A-tdTomato-p2A-Thy1.2
Purpose: Human donor plasmid for integration of p2A-h2b-EGFP into the 3' end of POU4F2 (aka BRN3B). This includes the donor casette and a U6 driven guide sequence to be used with Cas9.
Depositing lab: Karl Wahlin. Depositing organization: University of California, San Diego (UCSD). Publication: CRISPR Generated SIX6 and POU4F2 Reporters Allow Identification of Brain and Optic Transcriptional Differences in Human PSC-Derived Organoids. Wahlin KJ, Cheng J, Jurlina SL, Jones MK, Dash NR, Ogata A, Kibria N, Ray S, Eldred KC, Kim C, Heng JS, Phillips J, Johnston RJ Jr, Gamm DM, Berlinicke C, Zack DJ. Front Cell Dev Biol. 2021 Nov 16;9:764725. doi: 10.3389/fcell.2021.764725. eCollection 2021. PubMed 34869356.
Backbone
  Vector backbone: pUC19
  Total vector size (bp): 6556
  Vector type: Mammalian Expression ; Donor plasmid for integration into the human genome at the POU4F2 gene.
Growth in bacteria
  Bacterial resistance: Ampicillin, 100 μg/mL
  Growth temperature: 37°C
  Growth strain: NEB Stable
  Copy number: High Copy
Gene/Insert
  Gene/Insert name: POU4F2
  Species: H. sapiens (human)
  Insert size (bp): 2049
  Entrez Gene: POU4F2 (a.k.a. BRN3.2, BRN3B, Brn-3b)
  Promoter: Endogenous POU4F2
  Tag / fusion protein: p2A-tdTomato-p2A-Thy1.2 (C terminal on insert)
  Cloning method: Gibson Cloning
  Sequencing primers: 5′ GAGTAGTGCGCGAGCAAAAT; 3′ GCCTAGGCGGTATCTTCACA
Terms and licenses: Academic/Nonprofit Terms; Industry Terms: Not Available to Industry
How to cite: P532_POU4F2-p2A-tdTomato-p2A-Thy1.2 was a gift from Karl Wahlin (Addgene plasmid # 239102 ; http://n2t.net/addgene:239102 ; RRID:Addgene_239102)
