[The description below was written by a language model from this plasmid's Addgene catalogue record and pLannotate feature annotations shown in this document.]
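Description:
P532_POU4F2-p2A-tdTomato-p2A-Thy1.2 is a 6,556 bp pUC19-based donor plasmid for CRISPR/Cas9-mediated knock-in at the 3' end of the human POU4F2 (BRN3B) gene. It is propagated in E. coli at high copy from the ColE1/pUC origin and selected with ampicillin through the β-lactamase gene and its own promoter. It carries no mammalian selection marker or mammalian promoter for the reporter. After integration, expression depends on the endogenous POU4F2 promoter.

The donor cassette begins with a fragment of the POU4F2 coding sequence, which presumably serves as the upstream homology arm. This is followed in frame by tdTomato and then mouse Thy1.2 (CD90.2), with the parts separated by P2A self-cleaving peptides according to the construct name. Correctly targeted cells should therefore produce native POU4F2 along with separate red fluorescent protein and a GPI-anchored surface antigen, giving both a fluorescent readout and a surface marker for POU4F2-expressing cells. The unannotated stretch downstream of Thy1.2 probably contains the 3' homology arm, although the feature table does not label it. A human U6 promoter driving an S. pyogenes gRNA scaffold supplies the targeting guide from the same plasmid, and Cas9 must be provided separately. φC31 attB and a partial attP site flank the cassette and guide region; the record does not explain their role. The short eft-3 promoter hit is probably a spurious annotation.

The catalogue purpose line describes integration of p2A-h2b-EGFP, which conflicts with the plasmid name, the tag field and the sequenced features, all of which indicate tdTomato and Thy1.2. The associated work concerns POU4F2 reporter lines in human pluripotent stem cell-derived organoids.
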