Features (pLannotate 1.2.2; 12 found; start..end, strand, type, name):
     47..535     +  CDS            Thy1.2: mouse GPI-anchored cell surface glycoprotein of the immunoglobulin superfamily This allele of Thy1 is also known as CD90.2.
   1412..1432    +  promoter       eft-3 promoter (fragment): eft-3; promoter for the C. elegans elongation factor 1α gene (Mitrovich and Anderson, 2000)
   1572..1812    +  promoter       U6 promoter: RNA polymerase III promoter for human U6 snRNA
   1841..1916    +  misc_RNA       gRNA scaffold: guide RNA scaffold for the Streptococcus pyogenes CRISPR/Cas9 system
   1934..1971    +  protein_bind   phage φC31 attP (fragment): attachment site of phage φC31 phage φC31 integrase
   2188..2776    -  rep_origin     ori: high-copy-number ColE1/pMB1/pBR322/pUC origin of replication
   2947..3807    -  CDS            AmpR: β-lactamase; bla; confers resistance to ampicillin, carbenicillin, and related antibiotics
   3808..3912    -  promoter       AmpR promoter: bla
   3971..4023    -  misc_feature   bom (fragment): basis of mobility region from pBR322
   4176..4209    +  protein_bind   attB: minimal attB site for the φC31 integrase (Groth et al., 2000) phage φC31 integrase
   4233..5042    +  CDS            POU4F2 (fragment): PO4F2_HUMAN - Also known as BRN3B. Experimental evidence at protein level: Swiss-Prot protein existence level 1. Tissue-specific DNA-binding transcription factor involved in the development and differentiation of target cells (PubMed:19266028, PubMed:23805044). Functions either as activator or repressor modulating the rate of target gene transcription through RNA polymerase II enzyme in a promoter-dependent manner (PubMed:19266028, PubMed:23805044). Binds to the consensus octamer motif 5'-AT[A/T]A[T/A]T[A/T]A-3' of promoter of target genes. Plays a fundamental role in the gene regulatory netwo
   5109..6536    +  CDS            tdTomato: tdTomato is a basic (constitutively fluorescent) orange fluorescent protein published in 2004, derived from Discosoma sp.. It is reported to be a somewhat slowly-maturing tandem dimer with low acid sensitivity.
>Addgene plasmid #239102 | P532_POU4F2-p2A-tdTomato-p2A-Thy1.2 | addgene full sequence | sequence record 474475 | Addgene NGS Result
CAGCCTGCTGAAGCAGGCTGGAGACGTGGAGGAGAACCCTGGACCTATGAACCCAGCCATCAGCGTCGCT
CTCCTGCTCTCAGTCTTGCAGGTGTCCCGAGGGCAGAAGGTGACCAGCCTGACAGCCTGCCTGGTGAACC
AAAACCTTCGCCTGGACTGCCGCCATGAGAATAACACCAAGGATAACTCCATCCAGCATGAGTTCAGCCT
GACCCGAGAGAAGAGGAAGCACGTGCTCTCAGGCACCCTTGGGATACCCGAGCACACGTACCGCTCCCGC
GTCACCCTCTCCAACCAGCCCTATATCAAGGTCCTTACCCTAGCCAACTTCACCACCAAGGATGAGGGCG
ACTACTTTTGTGAGCTTCAAGTCTCGGGCGCGAATCCCATGAGCTCCAATAAAAGTATCAGTGTGTATAG
AGACAAGCTGGTCAAGTGTGGCGGCATAAGCCTGCTGGTTCAGAACACATCCTGGATGCTGCTGCTGCTG
CTTTCCCTCTCCCTCCTCCAAGCCCTGGACTTCATTTCTCTGTGATAGAAGACTCTTGGCCTCTCCAGAG
ACGCCCCTTTCCTCGTCCGCTCTTTTCTCTCCTCTCTTCTGCCTCTTTTCACTTTTGGCGACTAGAAACA
ATTCCAGTAAATGTGAATCTCGACAAATCGAGGACTGAAGAGGGAGCGAACGAGCGAACAACTGAGCCCA
AGCCGGTGAGAATGTGAAACAGTTTCTCAAAGGAAAGAATAACAAAAGATGGTATTTGTCTGTTGTAGCA
AAGTTGTCCCTTTGAACCCCACCTCGGCTTCTTCAGAGGAAGTGTGGAGATGGCTGTTTGCAGGAAGGCA
GACGAGACAGTGTTTAAAAAGTCCACAAGAATGATCAAGTAAGATTTGTTTTTATTCTTACAGACATCAC
CCGTGTTCAAGTTTAAAAGTACACTTTGCAACTATTTTTCAGAAATAGAAATTGATTCAGGACTAAAACT
TTAAACTAGAGTTGATGCTTAATGTGATAGAGACATCTCTAAAGTATTTTGAATTTTAAAAAAAGATGGC
AGATTTTCTGCATTTACACTGTATATTATATATATATTTTTATTGTGGTTCTTACCCCCTTTTCCTTCTC
TGAAGTGTTAATGCTTAAGAAAAGAGTTGCGCCTGCTGTGTTCACTGATCTTGAAAGCTATTATTAGATT
ATTGCAGAACAACCCTCTGTAAATTATTAATTTATCTCTCTAGCAACTTAATTTTGTGCACATTCTAATT
AATTAAACTTCTTCCGTCTAAAAAAAGTGGGGGAAATGTATAGCTAGTAACGTTCAAAAAATTTTGTTTG
ATGAGTTTACCGAATTTTTACAGCTTTCCTCCTATACTGTGTTCCTTTTGACCCATTTGTATATTCTCAC
TTGAATGAAGATTGTTTTTTTCTTTGTTTTTACTGGTAGTGTTCTGATTTGTGAGTCGACACTCAGTTTG
GTACCAAGCTTTGCGCGGATGTATGTGTGTGCGTGTACGTGTGTATGTGAAGATACCGCCTAGGCGCCTA
GGGAATTCGCGGCCGCCTTTTGCTCACATGTGAGGGCCTATTTCCCATGATTCCTTCATATTTGCATATA
CGATACAAGGCTGTTAGAGAGATAATTGGAATTAATTTGACTGTAAACACAAAGATATTAGTACAAAATA
CGTGACGTAGAAAGTAATAATTTCTTGGGTAGTTTGCAGTTTTAAAATTATGTTTTAAAATGGACTATCA
TATGCTTACCGTAACTTGAAAGTATTTCGATTTCTTGGCTTTATATATCTTGTGGAAAGGACGAAACACC
GCCGGCATTTAGAAGACTCTGTTTTAGAGCTAGAAATAGCAAGTTAAAATAAGGCTAGTCCGTTATCAAC
TTGAAAAAGTGGCACCGAGTCGGTGCTTTTTTGGCGGCCGCGACCCCAACTGGGGTAACCTTTGAGTTCT
CTCAGTTGGGGTCCATAGGGATAACAGGGTAATTTGATATCGCGCTCTTCCGCTTCCTCGCTCACTGACT
CGCTGCGCTCGGTCGTTCGGCTGCGGCGAGCGGTATCAGCTCACTCAAAGGCGGTAATACGGTTATCCAC
AGAATCAGGGGATAACGCAGGAAAGAACATGTGAGCAAAAGGCCAGCAAAAGGCCAGGAACCGTAAAAAG
GCCGCGTTGCTGGCGTTTTTCCATAGGCTCCGCCCCCCTGACGAGCATCACAAAAATCGACGCTCAAGTC
AGAGGTGGCGAAACCCGACAGGACTATAAAGATACCAGGCGTTTCCCCCTGGAAGCTCCCTCGTGCGCTC
TCCTGTTCCGACCCTGCCGCTTACCGGATACCTGTCCGCCTTTCTCCCTTCGGGAAGCGTGGCGCTTTCT
CATAGCTCACGCTGTAGGTATCTCAGTTCGGTGTAGGTCGTTCGCTCCAAGCTGGGCTGTGTGCACGAAC
CCCCCGTTCAGCCCGACCGCTGCGCCTTATCCGGTAACTATCGTCTTGAGTCCAACCCGGTAAGACACGA
CTTATCGCCACTGGCAGCAGCCACTGGTAACAGGATTAGCAGAGCGAGGTATGTAGGCGGTGCTACAGAG
TTCTTGAAGTGGTGGCCTAACTACGGCTACACTAGAAGAACAGTATTTGGTATCTGCGCTCTGCTGAAGC
CAGTTACCTTCGGAAAAAGAGTTGGTAGCTCTTGATCCGGCAAACAAACCACCGCTGGTAGCGGTGGTTT
TTTTGTTTGCAAGCAGCAGATTACGCGCAGAAAAAAAGGATCTCAAGAAGATCCTTTGATCTTTTCTACG
GGGTCTGACGCTCAGTGGAACGAAAACTCACGTTAAGGGATTTTGGTCATGAGATTATCAAAAAGGATCT
TCACCTAGATCCTTTTAAATTAAAAATGAAGTTTTAAATCAATCTAAAGTATATATGAGTAAACTTGGTC
TGACAGTTACCAATGCTTAATCAGTGAGGCACCTATCTCAGCGATCTGTCTATTTCGTTCATCCATAGTT
GCCTGACTCCCCGTCGTGTAGATAACTACGATACGGGAGGGCTTACCATCTGGCCCCAGTGCTGCAATGA
TACCGCGAGACCCACGCTCACCGGCTCCAGATTTATCAGCAATAAACCAGCCAGCCGGAAGGGCCGAGCG
CAGAAGTGGTCCTGCAACTTTATCCGCCTCCATCCAGTCTATTAATTGTTGCCGGGAAGCTAGAGTAAGT
AGTTCGCCAGTTAATAGTTTGCGCAACGTTGTTGCCATTGCTACAGGCATCGTGGTGTCACGCTCGTCGT
TTGGTATGGCTTCATTCAGCTCCGGTTCCCAACGATCAAGGCGAGTTACATGATCCCCCATGTTGTGCAA
AAAAGCGGTTAGCTCCTTCGGTCCTCCGATCGTTGTCAGAAGTAAGTTGGCCGCAGTGTTATCACTCATG
GTTATGGCAGCACTGCATAATTCTCTTACTGTCATGCCATCCGTAAGATGCTTTTCTGTGACTGGTGAGT
ACTCAACCAAGTCATTCTGAGAATAGTGTATGCGGCGACCGAGTTGCTCTTGCCCGGCGTCAATACGGGA
TAATACCGCGCCACATAGCAGAACTTTAAAAGTGCTCATCATTGGAAAACGTTCTTCGGGGCGAAAACTC
TCAAGGATCTTACCGCTGTTGAGATCCAGTTCGATGTAACCCACTCGTGCACCCAACTGATCTTCAGCAT
CTTTTACTTTCACCAGCGTTTCTGGGTGAGCAAAAACAGGAAGGCAAAATGCCGCAAAAAAGGGAATAAG
GGCGACACGGAAATGTTGAATACTCATACTCTTCCTTTTTCAATATTATTGAAGCATTTATCAGGGTTAT
TGTCTCATGAGCGGATACATATTTGAATGTATTTAGAAAAATAAACAAATAGGGGTTCCGCGCACATTTC
CCCGAAAAGTGCCACCTGACGTCGACGGATCGGGAGATCTCCCGATCCCCTATGGTGCACTCTCAGTACA
ATCTGCTCTGATGCCGCATAGTTAAGCCAGTATCTGCTCCCTGCTTGTGTGTTGGAGGTCGCTGAGTAGT
GCGCGAGCAAAATTTAAGCTACAACAAGGCAAGGCTTGACCGACAATTGCATGAAGAATCTGCTTAGGGT
TAGGCGTTTTGTGCTGCTTCGTAGGGATAACAGGGTAATTCATGGGTGCCAGGGCGTGCCCTTGGGCTCC
CCGGGCGCGTTCGATGTACGGGCCAGATATACGCCACCTACCACACTATGAATACCATCCCGTGCACGTC
GGCCGCCTCTTCTTCATCGGTGCCCATCTCGCACCCTTCCGCGTTGGCGGGCACGCACCACCACCACCAC
CATCACCACCACCACCACCACCAACCGCACCAGGCGCTGGAGGGCGAGCTGCTGGAGCACCTGAGTCCCG
GGCTGGCCCTGGGCGCTATGGCGGGCCCCGACGGCGCTGTGGTGTCCACGCCGGCTCACGCGCCGCACAT
GGCCACCATGAACCCCATGCACCAAGCAGCGCTCAGCATGGCCCACGCGCACGGGCTGCCGTCGCACATG
GGCTGCATGAGCGACGTGGACGCCGACCCGCGGGACCTGGAGGCATTCGCCGAGCGCTTCAAGCAGCGAC
GCATCAAGCTGGGGGTGACCCAGGCAGATGTGGGCTCCGCGCTGGCCAACCTCAAGATCCCCGGCGTGGG
CTCGCTTAGCCAGAGCACCATCTGCAGGTTCGAGTCCCTCACACTGTCCCACAATAATATGATCGCGCTC
AAACCCATCCTGCAGGCATGGCTCGAGGAGGCCGAGAAGTCCCACCGCGAGAAGCTCACCAAGCCTGAAC
TCTTCAATGGCGCGGAGAAGAAGCGCAAGCGCACGTCCATCGCTGCGCCAGAGAAGCGCTCGCTCGAAGC
CTACTTTGCCATTCAGCCTCGGCCCTCCTCTGAAAAGATCGCCGCCATCGCGGAGAAGCTGGACCTGAAG
AAAAACGTGGTGCGCGTCTGGTTCTGCAACCAGAGGCAGAAACAGAAAAGAATGAAATATTCCGCCGGCA
TTGGGAGCGGAGCTACTAACTTCAGCCTGCTGAAGCAGGCTGGAGACGTGGAGGAGAACCCTGGACCCAT
GGTGAGCAAGGGCGAGGAGGTCATCAAAGAGTTCATGCGCTTCAAGGTGCGCATGGAGGGCTCCATGAAC
GGCCACGAGTTCGAGATCGAGGGCGAGGGCGAGGGCCGCCCCTACGAGGGCACCCAGACCGCCAAGCTGA
AGGTGACCAAGGGCGGCCCCCTGCCCTTCGCCTGGGACATCCTGTCCCCCCAGTTCATGTACGGCTCCAA
GGCGTACGTGAAGCACCCCGCCGACATCCCCGATTACAAGAAGCTGTCCTTCCCCGAGGGCTTCAAGTGG
GAGCGCGTGATGAACTTCGAGGACGGCGGTCTGGTGACCGTGACCCAGGACTCCTCCCTGCAGGACGGCA
CGCTGATCTACAAGGTGAAGATGCGCGGCACCAACTTCCCCCCCGACGGCCCCGTAATGCAGAAGAAGAC
CATGGGCTGGGAGGCCTCCACCGAGCGCCTGTACCCCCGCGACGGCGTGCTGAAGGGCGAGATCCACCAG
GCCCTGAAGCTGAAGGACGGCGGCCACTACCTGGTGGAGTTCAAGACCATCTACATGGCCAAGAAGCCCG
TGCAACTGCCCGGCTACTACTACGTGGACACCAAGCTGGACATCACCTCCCACAACGAGGACTACACCAT
CGTGGAACAGTACGAGCGCTCCGAGGGCCGCCACCACCTGTTCCTGGGGCATGGCACCGGCAGCACCGGC
AGCGGCAGCTCCGGCACCGCCTCCTCCGAGGACAACAACATGGCCGTCATCAAAGAGTTCATGCGCTTCA
AGGTGCGCATGGAGGGCTCCATGAACGGCCACGAGTTCGAGATCGAGGGCGAGGGCGAGGGCCGCCCCTA
CGAGGGCACCCAGACCGCCAAGCTGAAGGTGACCAAGGGCGGCCCCCTGCCCTTCGCCTGGGACATCCTG
TCCCCCCAGTTCATGTACGGCTCCAAGGCGTACGTGAAGCACCCCGCCGACATCCCCGATTACAAGAAGC
TGTCCTTCCCCGAGGGCTTCAAGTGGGAGCGCGTGATGAACTTCGAGGACGGCGGTCTGGTGACCGTGAC
CCAGGACTCCTCCCTGCAGGACGGCACGCTGATCTACAAGGTGAAGATGCGCGGCACCAACTTCCCCCCC
GACGGCCCCGTAATGCAGAAGAAGACCATGGGCTGGGAGGCCTCCACCGAGCGCCTGTACCCCCGCGACG
GCGTGCTGAAGGGCGAGATCCACCAGGCCCTGAAGCTGAAGGACGGCGGCCACTACCTGGTGGAGTTCAA
GACCATCTACATGGCCAAGAAGCCCGTGCAACTGCCCGGCTACTACTACGTGGACACCAAGCTGGACATC
ACCTCCCACAACGAGGACTACACCATCGTGGAACAGTACGAGCGCTCCGAGGGCCGCCACCACCTGTTCC
TGTACGGCATGGACGAGCTGTACAAGGGGAGCGGAGCTACTAACTT
